>Addgene plasmid #154671 | pEPYC1CB0326 | depositor full sequence | sequence record 299601 | pEPYC1CB0326 sequence 7316 bps
GCAATTGTCTTCTGCACGAAGTGGTTTAAACTATCAGTGTTTGACAGGATATATTGGCGGGTAAACCTAA
GAGAAAAGAGCGTTTATTAGAATAATCGGATATTTAAAAGGGCGTGAAAAGGTTTATCCGTTCGTCCATT
TGTATGTGCATGCCAACCACAGGGTTCCCCAGATCAGGCGCTGGCTGCTGAACCCCCAGCCGGAACTGAC
CCCACAAGGCCCTAGCGTTTGCAATGCACCAGGTCATCATTGACCCAGGCGTGTTCCACCAGGCCGCTGC
CTCGCAACTCTTCGCAGGCTTCGCCGACCTGCTCGCGCCACTTCTTCACGCGGGTGGAATCCGATCCGCA
CATGAGGCGGAAGGTTTCCAGCTTGAGCGGGTACGGCTCCCGGTGCGAGCTGAAATAGTCGAACATCCGT
CGGGCCGTCGGCGACAGCTTGCGGTACTTCTCCCATATGAATTTCGTGTAGTGGTCGCCAGCAAACAGCA
CGACGATTTCCTCGTCGATCAGGACCTGGCAACGGGACGTTTTCTTGCCACGGTCCAGGACGCGGAAGCG
GTGCAGCAGCGACACCGATTCCAGGTGCCCAACGCGGTCGGACGTGAAGCCCATCGCCGTCGCCTGTAGG
CGCGACAGGCATTCCTCGGCCTTCGTGTAATACCGGCCATTGATCGACCAGCCCAGGTCCTGGCAAAGCT
CGTAGAACGTGAAGGTGATCGGCTCGCCGATAGGGGTGCGCTTCGCGTACTCCAACACCTGCTGCCACAC
CAGTTCGTCATCGTCGGCCCGCAGCTCGACGCCGGTGTAGGTGATCTTCACGTCCTTGTTGACGTGGAAA
ATGACCTTGTTTTGCAGCGCCTCGCGCGGGATTTTCTTGTTGCGCGTGGTGAACAGGGCAGAGCGGGCCG
TGTCGTTTGGCATCGCTCGCATCGTGTCCGGCCACGGCGCAATATCGAACAAGGAAAGCTGCATTTCCTT
GATCTGCTGCTTCGTGTGTTTCAGCAACGCGGCCTGCTTGGCCTCGCTGACCTGTTTTGCCAGGTCCTCG
CCGGCGGTTTTTCGCTTCTTGGTCGTCATAGTTCCTCGCGTGTCGATGGTCATCGACTTCGCCAAACCTG
CCGCCTCCTGTTCAAGACGACGCGAACGCTCCACGGCGGCCGATGGCGCGGGCAGGGCAGGGGGAGCCAG
TTGCACGCTGTCGCGCTCGATCTTGGCCGTAGCTTGCTGGACCATCGAGCCGACGGACTGGAAGGTTTCG
CGGGGCGCACGCATGACGGTGCGGCTTGCGATGGTTTCGGCATCCTCGGCGGAAAACCCCGCGTCGATCA
GTTCTTGCCTGTATGCCTTCCGGTCAAACGTCCGATTCATTCACCCTCCTTGCGGGATTGCCCCGACTCA
CGCCGGGGCAATGTGCCCTTATTCCTGATTTGACCCGCCTGGTGCCTTGGTGTCCAGATAATCCACCTTA
TCGGCAATGAAGTCGGTCCCGTAGACCGTCTGGCCGTCCTTCTCGTACTTGGTATTCCGAATCTTGCCCT
GCACGAATACCAGCGACCCCTTGCCCAAATACTTGCCGTGGGCCTCGGCCTGAGAGCCAAAACACTTGAT
GCGGAAGAAGTCGGTGCGCTCCTGCTTGTCGCCGGCATCGTTGCGCCACATCTAGGATCTGCCAGGAACC
GTAAAAAGGCCGCGTTGCTGGCGTTTTTCCATAGGCTCCGCCCCCCTGACGAGCATCACAAAAATCGACG
CTCAAGTCAGAGGTGGCGAAACCCGACAGGACTATAAAGATACCAGGCGTTTCCCCCTGGAAGCTCCCTC
GTGCGCTCTCCTGTTCCGACCCTGCCGCTTACCGGATACCTGTCCGCCTTTCTCCCTTCGGGAAGCGTGG
CGCTTTCTCATAGCTCACGCTGTAGGTATCTCAGTTCGGTGTAGGTCGTTCGCTCCAAGCTGGGCTGTGT
GCACGAACCCCCCGTTCAGCCCGACCGCTGCGCCTTATCCGGTAACTATCGTCTTGAGTCCAACCCGGTA
AGACACGACTTATCGCCACTGGCAGCAGCCACTGGTAACAGGATTAGCAGAGCGAGGTATGTAGGCGGTG
CTACAGAGTTCTTGAAGTGGTGGCCTAACTACGGCTACACTAGAAGAACAGTATTTGGTATCTGCGCTCT
GCTGAAGCCAGTTACCTTCGGAAAAAGAGTTGGTAGCTCTTGATCCGGCAAACAAACCACCGCTGGTAGC
GGTGGTTTTTTTGTTTGCAAGCAGCAGATTACGCGCAGAAAAAAAGGATCTCAAGAAGATCCTTTGATCT
TTTCTACGGGGTCTGACGCTCAGTGGAACGAAAACTCACGTTAAGGGATTTTGGTCATGAGATTATCAAA
AAGGATCTTCACCTAGATCCTTTTAAATTAAAAATGAAGTTTTAAATCAATCTAAAGTATATATGAGTAA
ACTTGGTCTGACAGTTACCAATGCTTAATCAGTGAGGCACCTATCTCAGCGATCTGTCTATTTCGTTCAT
CCATAGTTGCCTGACTCCCCGTCGTGTAGATAACTACGATACGGGAGGGCTTACCATCTGGCCCCAGTGC
TGCAATGATACCGCGAGAACCACGCTCACCGGCTCCAGATTTATCAGCAATAAACCAGCCAGCCGGAAGG
GCCGAGCGCAGAAGTGGTCCTGCAACTTTATCCGCCTCCATCCAGTCTATTAATTGTTGCCGGGAAGCTA
GAGTAAGTAGTTCGCCAGTTAATAGTTTGCGCAACGTTGTTGCCATTGCTACAGGCATCGTGGTGTCACG
CTCGTCGTTTGGTATGGCTTCATTCAGCTCCGGTTCCCAACGATCAAGGCGAGTTACATGATCCCCCATG
TTGTGCAAAAAAGCGGTTAGCTCCTTCGGTCCTCCGATCGTTGTCAGAAGTAAGTTGGCCGCAGTGTTAT
CACTCATGGTTATGGCAGCACTGCATAATTCTCTTACTGTCATGCCATCCGTAAGATGCTTTTCTGTGAC
TGGTGAGTACTCAACCAAGTCATTCTGAGAATAGTGTATGCGGCGACCGAGTTGCTCTTGCCCGGCGTCA
ATACGGGATAATACCGCGCCACATAGCAGAACTTTAAAAGTGCTCATCATTGGAAAACGTTCTTCGGGGC
GAAAACTCTCAAGGATCTTACCGCTGTTGAGATCCAGTTCGATGTAACCCACTCGTGCACCCAACTGATC
TTCAGCATCTTTTACTTTCACCAGCGTTTCTGGGTGAGCAAAAACAGGAAGGCAAAATGCCGCAAAAAAG
GGAATAAGGGCGACACGGAAATGTTGAATACTCATACTCTTCCTTTTTCAATATTATTGAAGCATTTATC
AAGGTTATTGTCTCATGAGCGGATACATATTTGAATGTATTTAGAAAAATAAACAAATAGGGGTTCCGCG
CACGAATTGGCCAGCGCTGCCATTTTTGGGGTGAGGCCGTTCGCGGCCGAGGGGCGCAGCCCCTGGGGGG
ATGGGAGGCCCGCGTTAGCGGGCCGGGAGGGTTCGAGAAGGGGGGGCACCCCCCTTCGGCGTGCGCGGTC
ACGCGCACAGGGCGCAGCCCTGGTTAAAAACAAGGTTTATAAATATTGGTTTAAAAGCAGGTTAAAAGAC
AGGTTAGCGGTGGCCGAAAAACGGGCGGAAACCCTTGCAAATGCTGGATTTTCTGCCTGTGGACAGCCCC
TCAAATGTCAATAGGTGCGCCCCTCATCTGTCAGCACTCTGCCCCTCAAGTGTCAAGGATCGCGCCCCTC
ATCTGTCAGTAGTCGCGCCCCTCAAGTGTCAATACCGCAGGGCACTTATCCCCAGGCTTGTCCACATCAT
CTGTGGGAAACTCGCGTAAAATCAGGCGTTTTCGCCGATTTGCGAGGCTGGCCAGCTCCACGTCGCCGGC
CGAAATCGAGCCTGCCCCTCATCTGTCAACGCCGCGCCGGGTGAGTCGGCCCCTCAAGTGTCAACGTCCG
CCCCTCATCTGTCAGTGAGGGCCAAGTTTTCCGCGAGGTATCCACAACGCCGGCGGCCGCGGTGTCTCGC
ACACGGCTTCGACGGCGTTTCTGGCGCGTTTGCAGGGCCATAGACGGCCGCCAGCCCAGCGGCGAGGGCA
ACCAGCCCGGTGAGCGTCGCAAAGGAGATCCTGATCTGACTGATGGGCTGCCTGTATCGAGTGGTGATTT
TGTGCCGAGCTGCCGGTCGGGGAGCTGTTGGCTGGCTGGTGGCAGGATATATTGTGGTGTAAACAAATTG
ACGCTTAGACAACTTAATAACACATTGCGGACGTTTTTAATGTACTGGGGTGGATGCAGTGGGCCCCACT
CTGTGAAGACAATGCCGAATTCGGATCCGGAGGTCAACATGGTGGAGCACGACACTCTGGTCTACTCCCA
GTCTCAGAAGATCAAAGGGCTATTGAGACTTTTCAACAAAGGATAATTTCGGGAAACCTCCTCGGATTCC
ATTGCCCAGCTATCTGTCACTTCATCGAAAGGACAGTAGAAAAGGAAGGTGGCTCCTACAAATGCCATCA
TTGCGATAAAGGAAAGGCTATCATTCAAGATCTCTCTGCCGACAGTGGTCCCAAAGATGGACCCCCACCC
ACGAGGAGCATCGTGGAAAAAGAAGAGGTTCCAACCACGTCTACAAAGCAAGTGGATTGATGTGACATCT
CCACTGACGTAAGGGATGACGCACAATCCCACTATCCTTCGCAAGACCCTTCCTCTATATAAGGAAGTTC
ATTTCATTTGGAGAGGACACGCTACTGTATTTTTACAACAATTACCAACAACAACAAACAACAAACAACA
TTACAATTACTATTTACAATTACAATGGAGGACGCCAAAAACATAAAGAAAGGCCCGGCGCCATTCTATC
CGCTGGAAGATGGAACCGCTGGAGAGCAACTGCATAAGGCTATGAAGAGATACGCCCTGGTTCCTGGAAC
AATTGCTTTTACAGATGCACATATCGAGGTGGACATCACTTACGCTGAGTACTTCGAAATGTCCGTTCGG
TTGGCAGAAGCTATGAAACGATATGGGCTGAATACAAATCACAGAATCGTCGTATGCAGTGAAAACTCTC
TTCAATTCTTTATGCCGGTGTTGGGCGCGTTATTTATCGGAGTTGCAGTTGCGCCCGCGAACGACATTTA
TAATGAACGTGAATTGCTCAACAGTATGGGCATTTCGCAGCCTACCGTGGTGTTCGTTTCCAAAAAGGGG
TTGCAAAAAATTTTGAACGTGCAAAAAAAGCTCCCAATCATCCAAAAAATTATTATCATGGATTCTAAAA
CGGATTACCAGGGATTTCAGTCGATGTACACGTTCGTCACATCTCATCTACCTCCCGGTTTTAATGAATA
CGATTTTGTGCCAGAGTCCTTCGATAGGGACAAGACAATTGCACTGATCATGAACTCCTCTGGATCTACT
GGTCTGCCTAAAGGTGTCGCTCTGCCTCATAGAACTGCCTGCGTGAGATTCTCGCATGCCAGAGATCCTA
TTTTTGGCAATCAAATCATTCCGGATACTGCGATTTTAAGTGTTGTTCCATTCCATCACGGTTTTGGAAT
GTTTACTACACTCGGATATTTGATATGTGGATTTCGAGTCGTCTTAATGTATAGATTTGAAGAAGAACTG
TTTCTGAGGAGCCTTCAGGATTACAAGATTCAAAGTGCGCTGCTGGTGCCAACCCTATTCTCCTTCTTCG
CCAAAAGCACTCTGATTGACAAATACGATTTATCTAATTTACACGAAATTGCTTCTGGTGGCGCTCCCCT
CTCTAAGGAAGTCGGGGAAGCGGTTGCCAAGAGGTTCCATCTGCCAGGTATCAGGCAAGGATATGGGCTC
ACTGAGACTACATCAGCTATTCTGATTACACCCGAGGGGGATGATAAACCGGGCGCGGTCGGTAAAGTTG
TTCCATTTTTTGAAGCGAAGGTTGTGGATCTGGATACCGGGAAAACGCTGGGCGTTAATCAAAGAGGCGA
ACTGTGTGTGAGAGGTCCTATGATTATGTCCGGTTATGTAAACAATCCGGAAGCGACCAACGCCTTGATT
GACAAGGATGGATGGCTACATTCTGGAGACATAGCTTACTGGGACGAGGACGAACACTTCTTCATCGTTG
ACCGCCTGAAGTCTCTGATTAAGTACAAAGGCTATCAGGTGGCTCCCGCTGAATTGGAATCCATCTTGCT
CCAACACCCCAACATCTTCGACGCAGGTGTCGCAGGTCTGCCCGACGATGACGCCGGTGAACTTCCCGCC
GCCGTTGTTGTTTTGGAGCACGGAAAGACGATGACGGAAAAAGAGATCGTGGATTACGTCGCCAGTCAAG
TAACAACCGCGAAAAAGTTGCGCGGAGGAGTTGTGTTTGTGGACGAAGTACCGAAAGGTCTTACCGGAAA
ACTCGACGCAAGAAAAATCAGAGAGATCCTCATAAAGGCCAAGAAGGGCGGAAAGATCGCCGTGGGTTCG
GATTATAAGGACCATGACGGAGACTATAAGGACCATGACCTCGACGCTGCAGCAGCGGATTATAAGGACG
ATGACGATAAGTGAGCTTGTCCTGCTTTAATGAGATATGCGAGAAGCCTATGATCGCATGATATTTGCTT
TCAATTCTGTTGTGCACGTTGTAAAAAACCTGAGCATGTGTAGCTCAGATCCTTACCGCCGGTTTCGGTT
CATTCTAATGAATATATCACCCGTTACTATCGTATTTTTATGAATAATATTCTCCGTTCAATTTACTGAT
TGTACCCTACTACTTATATGTACAATATTAAAATGAAAACAATATATTGTGCTGAATAGGTTTATAGCGA
CATCTATGATAGAGCGCCACAATAACAAACAATTGCGTTTTATTATTACAAATCCAATTTTAAAAAAAGC
GGCAGAACCGGTCAAACCTAAAAGACTGATTACATAAATCTTATTCAAATTTCAAAAGTGCCCCAGGGGC
TAGTATCTACGACACACCGAGCGGCGAACTAATAACGCTCACTGAAGGGAACTCCGGTTCCCCGCCGGCG
CGCATGGGTGAGATTCCTTGAAGTTGAGTATTGGCCGTCCGCTCTACCGAAAGTTACGGGCACCATTCAA
CCCGGTCCAGCACGGCGGCCGGGTAACCGACTTGCTGCCCCGAGAATTATGCAGCATTTTTTTGGTGTAT
GTGGGCCCCAAATGAAGTGCAGGTCAAACCTTGACAGTGACGACAAATCGTTGGGCGGGTCCAGGGCGAA
TTTTGCGACAACATGTCGAGGCTCAGCAGGACCGCT
Features (pLannotate 1.2.2; 13 found; start..end, strand, type, name):
     42..66      +  misc_feature   RB T-DNA repeat: right border repeat from nopaline C58 T-DNA
    178..198     -  CDS            TetR (fragment): tetracycline resistance regulatory protein; tetR
    225..1370    -  CDS            trfA: TRFA_ECOLX - Experimental evidence at protein level: Swiss-Prot protein existence level 1. Also involved in plasmid copy number control, promoting intermolecular coupling of protein bound iterons at oriV, which inhibits replication initiation. From Escherichia coli.
   1706..2294    -  rep_origin     ori: high-copy-number ColE1/pMB1/pBR322/pUC origin of replication
   2465..3325    -  CDS            AmpR: β-lactamase; bla; confers resistance to ampicillin, carbenicillin, and related antibiotics
   3326..3430    -  promoter       AmpR promoter: bla
   3517..4148    -  rep_origin     oriV: incP origin of replication
   4240..4264    +  misc_feature   LB T-DNA repeat: left border repeat from nopaline C58 T-DNA
   4434..4779    +  promoter       CaMV 35S promoter: strong constitutive promoter from cauliflower mosaic virus
   4731..4777    +  promoter       minimal CaMV 35S promoter: minimal 35S promoter from cauliflower mosaic virus
   4798..4853    +  misc_feature   TMV Ω: translational enhancer from the tobacco mosaic virus 5'-leader sequence (Gallie et al., 1988)
   4855..6504    +  CDS            luciferase: firefly luciferase; luc+; enhanced luc+ version of the luciferase gene
   6602..7309    +  terminator     OCS terminator: octopine synthase terminator
