[The description below was written by a language model from this plasmid's Addgene catalogue record and pLannotate feature annotations shown in this document.]
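Description:
pEPYC1CB0326 is a MoClo (Golden Gate modular cloning) Level 1 plasmid built in the pICH47732 acceptor backbone and carries a single plant transcription unit that reports firefly luciferase activity. The 7.3 kb backbone is a binary-type vector. Nopaline C58 left and right T-DNA border repeats flank the cassette, so the reporter lies within a transferable T-DNA. An incP oriV with its trfA replication initiator provides broad-host-range replication of the kind used in Agrobacterium. A high-copy ColE1/pUC origin supports propagation in E. coli, and selection is by ampicillin through the bla gene and its promoter. A short annotated TetR fragment appears to be a backbone remnant rather than a functional element. The cassette was assembled by BsaI-based cloning, and both sites were destroyed in the process.

The insert is described as 35s(ΔWRKY)::TMV::LucF::Flag::ocsT. It uses a cauliflower mosaic virus 35S promoter variant, which the feature table annotates as the 35S promoter including its minimal core. The name implies that WRKY transcription factor binding sites were removed or altered, although the record does not detail the change. The promoter drives the tobacco mosaic virus Ω leader, a 5′ translational enhancer, followed by the luc+ firefly luciferase coding sequence and the octopine synthase terminator. The insert name indicates a C-terminal Flag tag, which is not separately annotated in the feature table but would fit the gap between the luciferase CDS and the terminator.

The associated work concerns the rational design of minimal synthetic plant promoters. In that context the construct most plausibly serves as a luciferase reporter for measuring how this modification affects 35S promoter strength in plant expression assays. It could be used directly or as a Level 1 module for higher-order MoClo assemblies.
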