Addgene plasmid #154671: pEPYC1CB0326
Purpose: MoClo Level 1 luciferase reporter
Depositing lab: Nicola Patron. Depositing organization: Earlham Institute. Publication: Rational design of minimal synthetic promoters for plants. Cai YM, Kallam K, Tidd H, Gendarini G, Salzman A, Patron NJ. Nucleic Acids Res. 2020 Aug 28. pii: 5897334. doi: 10.1093/nar/gkaa682. PubMed 32856047.
Backbone
  Vector backbone: pICH47732
  Vector type: Synthetic Biology
Growth in bacteria
  Bacterial resistance: Ampicillin, 100 μg/mL
  Growth temperature: 37°C
  Growth strain: NEB Stable
  Copy number: High Copy
Gene/Insert
  Gene/Insert name: 35s(ΔWRKY) Firefly luciferase expression cassette [35s(ΔWRKY)::TMV::LucF::Flag::ocsT]
  Species: Synthetic
  Cloning method: Restriction Enzyme; 5′ cloning site BsaI (destroyed during cloning); 3′ cloning site BsaI (destroyed during cloning)
Terms and licenses: Academic/Nonprofit Terms; Industry Terms: Not Available to Industry
Depositor comments: Please visit https://www.biorxiv.org/content/10.1101/2020.05.14.095406v1 for bioRxiv preprint.
How to cite: pEPYC1CB0326 was a gift from Nicola Patron (Addgene plasmid # 154671 ; http://n2t.net/addgene:154671 ; RRID:Addgene_154671)
